>Addgene plasmid #173685 | pCAG1.1 | addgene full sequence | sequence record 342163 | Addgene NGS Result
GAGCTCATCGATACTCGACATTGATTATTGACTAGTTATTAATAGTAATCAATTACGGGGTCATTAGTTC
ATAGCCCATATATGGAGTTCCGCGTTACATAACTTACGGTAAATGGCCCGCCTGGCTGACCGCCCAACGA
CCCCCGCCCATTGACGTCAATAATGACGTATGTTCCCATAGTAACGCCAATAGGGACTTTCCATTGACGT
CAATGGGTGGAGTATTTACGGTAAACTGCCCACTTGGCAGTACATCAAGTGTATCATATGCCAAGTACGC
CCCCTATTGACGTCAATGACGGTAAATGGCCCGCCTGGCATTATGCCCAGTACATGACCTTATGGGACTT
TCCTACTTGGCAGTACATCTACGTATTAGTCATCGCTATTACCATGGTCGAGGTGAGCCCCACGTTCTGC
TTCACTCTCCCCATCTCCCCCCCCTCCCCACCCCCAATTTTGTATTTATTTATTTTTTAATTATTTTGTG
CAGCGATGGGGGCGGGGGGGGGGGGGGNSGCGCGCCAGGCGGGGSGGGGSGGGGSGRGGGGSGGGGSGGG
GSGAGGCGGAGAGGTGCGGCGGCAGCCAATCAGAGCGGCGCGCTCCGAAAGTTTCCTTTTATGGCGAGGC
GGCGGCGGCGGCGGCCCTATAAAAAGCGAAGCGCGCGGCGGGCGGGAGTCGCTGCGCGCTGCCTTCGCCC
CGTGCCCCGCTCCGCCGCCGCCTCGCGCCGCCCGCCCCGGCTCTGACTGACCGCGTTACTCCCACAGGTG
AGCGGGCGGGACGGCCCTTCTCCTCCGGGCTGTAATTAGCGCTTGGTTTAATGACGGCTTGTTTCTTTTC
TGTGGCTGCGTGAAAGCCTTGAGGGGCTCCGGGAGGGCCCTTTGTGCGGGGGGAGCGGCTCGGGGGGTGC
GTGCGTGTGTGTGTGCGTGGGGAGCGCCGCGTGCGGCTCCGCGCTGCCCGGCGGCTGTGAGCGCTGCGGG
CGCGGCGCGGGGCTTTGTGCGCTCCGCAGTGTGCGCGAGGGGAGCGCGGCCGGGGGCGGTGCCCCGCGGT
GCGGGGGGGGCTGCGAGGGGAACAAAGGCTGCGTGCGGGGTGTGTGCGTGGGGGGGTGAGCAGGGGGTGT
GGGCGCGTCGGTCGGGCTGCAACCCCCCCTGCACCCCCCTCCCCGAGTTGCTGAGCACGGCCCGGCTTCG
GGTGCGGGGCTCCGTACGGGGCGTGGCGCGGGGCTCGCCGTGCCGGGCGGGGGGTGGCGGCAGGTGGGGG
TGCCGGGCGGGGCGGGGCCGCCTCGGGCCGGGGAGGGCTCGGGGGAGGGGCGCGGCGGCCCCCGGAGCGC
CGGCGGCTGTCGAGGCGCGGCGAGCCGCAGCCATTGCCTTTTATGGTAATCGTGCGAGAGGGCGCAGGGA
CTTCCTTTGTCCCAAATCTGTGCGGAGCCGAAATCTGGGAGGCGCCGCCGCACCCCCTCTAGCGGGCGCG
GGGCGAAGCGGTGCGGCGCCGGCAGGAAGGAAATGGGCGGGGAGGGCCTTCGTGCGTCGCCGCGCCGCCG
TCCCCTTCTCCCTCTCCAGCCTCGGGGCTGTCCGCGGGGGGACGGCTGCCTTCGGGGGGGACGGGGCAGG
GCGGGGTTCGGCTTCTGGCGTGTGACCGGCGGCTCTAGCCTCTGCTAACCATGTTCATGCCTTCTTCTTT
TTCCTACAGCTCCTGGGCAACGTGCTGGTTATTGTGCTGTCTCATCATTTTGGCAAATCTAGAGGATCCC
TGCAGGAATTCGATATCAAGCTTGTCGACGCGGCCGCCTCGAGACTCCTCAGGTGCAGGCTGCCTATCAG
AAGGTGGTGGCTGGTGTGGCCAATGCCCTGGCTCACAAATACCACTGAGATCTTTTTCCCTCTGCCAAAA
ATTATGGGGACATCATGAAGCCCCTTGAGCATCTGACTTCTGGCTAATAAAGGAAATTTATTTTCATTGC
AATAGTGTGTTGGAATTTTTTGTGTCTCTCACTCGGAAGGACATATGGGAGGGCAAATCATTTAAAACAT
CAGAATGAGTATTTGGTTTAGAGTTTGGCAACATATGCCCATATGCTGGCTGCCATGAACAAAGGTTGGC
TATAAAGAGGTCATCAGTATATGAAACAGCCCCCTGCTGTCCATTCCTTATTCCATAGAAAAGCCTTGAC
TTGAGGTTAGATTTTTTTTATATTTTGTTTTGTGTTATTTTTTTCTTTAACATCCCTAAAATTTTCCTTA
CATGTTTTACTAGCCAGATTTTTCCTCCTCTCCTGACTACTCCCAGTCATAGCTGTCCCTCTTCTCTTAT
GAAGATCCCTCGACTTAATTAAGGTACCCAATTCGCCCTATAGTGAGTCGTATTACGCGCGCTCACTGGC
CGTCGTTTTACAACGTCGTGACTGGGAAAACCCTGGCGTTACCCAACTTAATCGCCTTGCAGCACATCCC
CCTTTCGCCAGCTGGCGTAATAGCGAAGAGGCCCGCACCGATCGCCCTTCCCAACAGTTGCGCAGCCTGA
ATGGCGAATGGG
[124 nt withheld, positions 2533-2656]
C
[91 nt withheld, positions 2658-2748]
A
[49 nt withheld, positions 2750-2798]
CCTTTGACGTTGGAGTCCACGTTCTTT
[37 nt withheld, positions 2826-2862]
ACCCTATCTCGGTCTATTCTTTTGATTTATAAGGGATTTTGCCGATTTCGGCCTATTGGTTAAAAAATGA
GCTGATTTAACAAAAATTTAACGCGAATTTTAACAAAATATTAACGCTTACAATTTAGGTGGCACTTTTC
GGGGAAATGTGCGCGGAACCCCTATTTGTTTATTTTTCTAAATACATTCAAATATGTATCCGCTCATGAG
ACAATAACCCTGATAAATGCTTCAATAATATTGAAAAAGGAAGAGTATGAGTATTCAACATTTCCGTGTC
GCCCTTATTCCCTTTTTTGCGGCATTTTGCCTTCCTGTTTTTGCTCACCCAGAAACGCTGGTGAAAGTAA
AAGATGCTGAAGATCAGTTGGGTGCACGAGTGGGTTACATCGAACTGGATCTCAACAGCGGTAAGATCCT
TGAGAGTTTTCGCCCCGAAGAACGTTTTCCAATGATGAGCACTTTTAAAGTTCTGCTATGTGGCGCGGTA
TTATCCCGTATTGACGCCGGGCAAGAGCAACTCGGTCGCCGCATACACTATTCTCAGAATGACTTGGTTG
AGTACTCACCAGTCACAGAAAAGCATCTTACGGATGGCATGACAGTAAGAGAATTATGCAGTGCTGCCAT
AACCATGAGTGATAACACTGCGGCCAACTTACTTCTGACAACGATCGGAGGACCGAAGGAGCTAACCGCT
TTTTTGCACAACATGGGGGATCATGTAACTCGCCTTGATCGTTGGGAACCGGAGCTGAATGAAGCCATAC
CAAACGACGAGCGTGACACCACGATGCCTGTAGCAATGGCAACAACGTTGCGCAAACTATTAACTGGCGA
ACTACTTACTCTAGCTTCCCGGCAACAATTAATAGACTGGATGGAGGCGGATAAAGTTGCAGGACCACTT
CTGCGCTCGGCCCTTCCGGCTGGCTGGTTTATTGCTGATAAATCTGGAGCCGGTGAGCGTGGGTCTCGCG
GTATCATTGCAGCACTGGGGCCAGATGGTAAGCCCTCCCGTATCGTAGTTATCTACACGACGGGGAGTCA
GGCAACTATGGATGAACGAAATAGACAGATCGCTGAGATAGGTGCCTCACTGATTAAGCATTGGTAACTG
TCAGACCAAGTTTACTCATATATACTTTAGATTGATTTAAAACTTCATTTTTAATTTAAAAGGATCTAGG
TGAAGATCCTTTTTGATAATCTCATGACCAAAATCCCTTAACGTGAGTTTTCGTTCCACTGAGCGTCAGA
CCCCGTAGAAAAGATCAAAGGATCTTCTTGAGATCCTTTTTTTCTGCGCGTAATCTGCTGCTTGCAAACA
AAAAAACCACCGCTACCAGCGGTGGTTTGTTTGCCGGATCAAGAGCTACCAACTCTTTTTCCGAAGGTAA
CTGGCTTCAGCAGAGCGCAGATACCAAATACTGTTCTTCTAGTGTAGCCGTAGTTAGGCCACCACTTCAA
GAACTCTGTAGCACCGCCTACATACCTCGCTCTGCTAATCCTGTTACCAGTGGCTGCTGCCAGTGGCGAT
AAGTCGTGTCTTACCGGGTTGGACTCAAGACGATAGTTACCGGATAAGGCGCAGCGGTCGGGCTGAACGG
GGGGTTCGTGCACACAGCCCAGCTTGGAGCGAACGACCTACACCGAACTGAGATACCTACAGCGTGAGCT
ATGAGAAAGCGCCACGCTTCCCGAAGGGAGAAAGGCGGACAGGTATCCGGTAAGCGGCAGGGTCGGAACA
GGAGAGCGCACGAGGGAGCTTCCAGGGGGAAACGCCTGGTATCTTTATAGTCCTGTCGGGTTTCGCCACC
TCTGACTTGAGCGTCGATTTTTGTGATGCTCGTCAGGGGGGCGGAGCCTATGGAAAAACGCCAGCAACGC
GGCCTTTTTACGGTTCCTGGCCTTTTGCTGGCCTTTTGCTCACATGTTCTTTCCTGCGTTATCCCCTGAT
TCTGTGGATAACCGTATTACCGCCTTTGAGTGAGCTGATACCGCTCGCCGCAGCCGAACGACCGAGCGCA
GCGAGTCAGTGAGCGAGGAAGCGGAAGAGCGCCCAATACGCAAACCGCCTCTCCCCGCGCGTTGGCCGAT
TCATTAATGCAGCTGGCACGACAGGTTTCCCGACTGGAAAGCGGGCAGTGAGCGCAACGCAATTAATGTG
AGTTAGCTCACTCATTAGGCACCCCAGGCTTTACACTTTATGCTTCCGGCTCGTATGTTGTGTGGAATTG
TGAGCGGATAACAATTTCACACAGGAAACAGCTATGACCATGATTACGCCAAGCGCGCAATTAACCCTCA
CTAAAGGGAACAAAAGCTG
Features (pLannotate 1.2.2; 17 found; start..end, strand, type, name):
     17..396     +  enhancer       CMV enhancer: human cytomegalovirus immediate early enhancer
    398..674     +  promoter       chicken β-actin promoter: No description available
    675..1689    +  intron         chimeric intron: chimera between introns from chicken β-actin and rabbit β-globin
   1750..1778    +  misc_feature   MCS (fragment): pBluescript multiple cloning site
   1794..1865    +  CDS            HBB (fragment): HBB_PONPY - Experimental evidence at transcript level: Swiss-Prot protein existence level 2. Involved in oxygen transport from the lung to the various peripheral tissues. From Pongo pygmaeus (Bornean orangutan).
   1936..1991    +  polyA_signal   β-globin poly(A) signal: rabbit β-globin polyadenylation signal (Gil and Proudfoot, 1987)
   2347..2365    -  promoter       T7 promoter: promoter for bacteriophage T7 RNA polymerase
   2373..2528    +  CDS            lacZα (fragment): LacZα fragment of β-galactosidase; lacZ fragment
   2533..2961    +  rep_origin     f1 ori (sequence partly withheld): f1 bacteriophage origin of replication; arrow indicates direction of (+) strand synthesis
   3014..3118    +  promoter       AmpR promoter: bla
   3119..3979    +  CDS            AmpR: β-lactamase; bla; confers resistance to ampicillin, carbenicillin, and related antibiotics
   4150..4738    +  rep_origin     ori: high-copy-number ColE1/pMB1/pBR322/pUC origin of replication
   4921..5013    +  CDS            lacI (fragment): lac repressor; lacI; The lac repressor binds to the lac operator to inhibit transcription in E. coli. This inhibition can be relieved by adding lactose or isopropyl-β-D-thiogalactopyranoside (IPTG).
   5026..5047    +  protein_bind   CAP binding site: CAP binding activates transcription in the presence of cAMP. E. coli catabolite activator protein
   5062..5092    +  promoter       lac promoter: promoter for the E. coli lac operon
   5100..5116    +  protein_bind   lac operator: The lac repressor binds to the lac operator to inhibit transcription in E. coli. This inhibition can be relieved by adding lactose or isopropyl-β-D-thiogalactopyranoside (IPTG). lac repressor encoded by lacI
   5161..5179    +  promoter       T3 promoter: promoter for bacteriophage T3 RNA polymerase
