[The description below was written by a language model from this plasmid's Addgene catalogue record and pLannotate feature annotations shown in this document.]
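Description:
pCAG1.1 is an empty mammalian expression backbone of about 5.2 kb, designed for placing a gene of interest under the CAG promoter. The record lists pBluescript SKII(+) as the backbone and notes that pCAGGS was the original source vector, which fits the feature table: a pCAGGS-type expression cassette sits within pBluescript plasmid sequences. It is propagated in E. coli as a high-copy plasmid through a ColE1/pUC-type origin and selected with ampicillin via the β-lactamase gene and its own promoter. An f1 origin is also present, which in principle permits single-stranded DNA production. No mammalian selection marker is annotated.

The expression cassette consists of the human cytomegalovirus immediate early enhancer, the chicken β-actin promoter and a chimeric chicken β-actin/rabbit β-globin intron, which together make up the strong, broadly active CAG promoter. Downstream lies a short fragment of the pBluescript multiple cloning site where a coding sequence can be inserted, followed by the rabbit β-globin polyadenylation signal. A small β-globin (HBB) coding fragment is annotated between the cloning site and the poly(A) signal; it most likely reflects residual rabbit β-globin sequence carried with the 3′ region rather than an intended open reading frame. Flanking the cassette are pBluescript remnants: T3 and T7 phage promoters, the lac promoter, operator and CAP site, and lacZα and lacI fragments.

No insert is present. The vector serves as a general scaffold for strong constitutive expression of cloned genes in mammalian cells; beyond that the record does not specify particular applications.
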