Addgene plasmid #173685: pCAG1.1
Purpose: (Empty Backbone) The expression vector for genes of interest under CAG promoter.
Depositing lab: Masahito Ikawa. Depositing organization: The University of Osaka. Publication: Calsperin is a testis-specific chaperone required for sperm fertility. Ikawa M, Tokuhiro K, Yamaguchi R, Benham AM, Tamura T, Wada I, Satouh Y, Inoue N, Okabe M. J Biol Chem. 2011 Feb 18;286(7):5639-46. doi: 10.1074/jbc.M110.140152. Epub 2010 Dec 3. PubMed 21131354.
Backbone
  Vector backbone: pBluescript SKII (+)
  Modifications to backbone: pCAGGS was used as an original vector.
  Vector type: Mammalian Expression
  Promoter: CAG promoter
Growth in bacteria
  Bacterial resistance: Ampicillin, 100 μg/mL
  Growth temperature: 37°C
  Growth strain: DH5alpha
  Copy number: High Copy
Gene/Insert
  Sequencing primers: 5′ agcggataacaatttcacacaggaaac; 3′ cgccagggttttcccagtcacgac
Terms and licenses: Academic/Nonprofit Terms; Industry Terms: Not Available to Industry
How to cite: pCAG1.1 was a gift from Masahito Ikawa (Addgene plasmid # 173685 ; http://n2t.net/addgene:173685 ; RRID:Addgene_173685)
